Addgene plasmid #190743: pcDNA3.1_rSERT_WT
Purpose: For expression of wild-type rat SERT in mammalian cells
Depositing lab: Gary Rudnick. Depositing organization: Yale University. Publication: Structure-based Discovery of Conformationally Selective Inhibitors of the Serotonin Transporter. Singh I, Seth A, Billesbølle CB, Braz J, Rodriguiz RM, Roy K, Bekele B, Craik V, Huang X, Boytsov D, Lak P, O’Donnell H, Sandtner W, Roth BL, Basbaum AI, Wetsel WC, Manglik A, Shoichet BK, Rudnick G. bioRxiv 2022.06.13.495991 10.1101/2022.06.13.495991 PubMed 11592963.
Backbone
  Vector backbone: pcDNA3.1(+)
  Backbone manufacturer: Invitrogen
  Backbone size w/o insert (bp): 5428
  Total vector size (bp): 7423
  Vector type: Mammalian Expression
Growth in bacteria
  Bacterial resistance: Ampicillin, 100 μg/mL
  Growth temperature: 37°C
  Growth strain: DH5alpha
  Copy number: High Copy
Gene/Insert
  Gene/Insert name: SLC6A4 Serotonin Transporter (alt names: SERT; SLC6A4)
  Species: R. norvegicus (rat)
  Insert size (bp): 1959
  GenBank ID: NC_051345 NM_013034.4
  Entrez Gene: Slc6a4 (a.k.a. SERT)
  Promoter: CMV
  Tag / fusion protein: c-myc (N terminal on insert); His6 (C terminal on insert); FLAG (C terminal on insert)
  Cloning method: Restriction Enzyme; 5′ cloning site XhoI (not destroyed); 3′ cloning site XbaI (not destroyed)
  Sequencing primers: 5′ TAATACGACTCACTATAGGG; 3′ TAGCCAACATGCCAGCATCC
Resource information
  A portion of this plasmid was derived from a plasmid made by: B J Hoffman, Laboratory of Cell Biology, National Institute of Mental Health, Bethesda, MD 20892.
Terms and licenses: Academic/Nonprofit Terms; Industry Terms: Not Available to Industry
Depositor comments: Please also see: Zhang YW, Turk BE, Rudnick G. Control of serotonin transporter phosphorylation by conformational state. Proc Natl Acad Sci U S A. 2016 May 17;113(20):E2776-83. doi: 10.1073/pnas.1603282113. Epub 2016 May 2. PMID: 27140629; PMCID: PMC4878475.
How to cite: pcDNA3.1_rSERT_WT was a gift from Gary Rudnick (Addgene plasmid # 190743 ; http://n2t.net/addgene:190743 ; RRID:Addgene_190743)
