[The description below was written by a language model from this plasmid's Addgene catalogue record and pLannotate feature annotations shown in this document.]
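Description:
pcDNA3.1_rSERT_WT is a mammalian expression plasmid built on the pcDNA3.1(+) backbone that carries the wild-type rat serotonin transporter (SERT, gene Slc6a4). It is maintained in E. coli through a high-copy ColE1/pUC-type origin and selected with ampicillin via the β-lactamase gene. An f1 origin is also present. For selection in mammalian cells, the backbone provides a neomycin phosphotransferase cassette driven by the SV40 enhancer/early promoter and terminated by an SV40 polyadenylation signal. The catalogue gives a total size of about 7.4 kb, and the sequenced record is slightly longer at 7,467 nt.

The rat SERT open reading frame was cloned between XhoI and XbaI sites, downstream of the human CMV immediate-early enhancer and promoter and upstream of the bovine growth hormone polyadenylation signal. This arrangement gives strong constitutive transcription in transfected mammalian cells. A T7 promoter lies upstream of the insert and an SP6 promoter lies downstream in the opposite orientation. According to the catalogue, the transporter carries an N-terminal c-myc epitope and C-terminal His6 and FLAG tags. The feature table annotates the 6xHis and a FLAG fragment immediately after the coding sequence, but it does not annotate the myc tag. These tags allow immunodetection and affinity capture of the expressed protein.

SERT is a sodium-dependent transporter that clears serotonin from the synaptic cleft back into presynaptic terminals. The stated purpose of the plasmid is expression of the wild-type rat protein in mammalian cells. The associated work concerns conformationally selective SERT inhibitors and conformation-dependent transporter phosphorylation, where it would plausibly serve as the wild-type reference.
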