Features (pLannotate 1.2.2; 24 found; start..end, strand, type, name):
     28..80      -  misc_feature   bom (fragment): basis of mobility region from pBR322
    235..614     +  enhancer       CMV enhancer: human cytomegalovirus immediate early enhancer
    615..818     +  promoter       CMV promoter: human cytomegalovirus (CMV) immediate early promoter
    814..847     +  LTR            5' LTR (truncated) (fragment): truncated 5' long terminal repeat (LTR) from HIV-1
    863..881     +  promoter       T7 promoter: promoter for bacteriophage T7 RNA polymerase
    971..1004    -  misc_feature   MCS (fragment): pBluescript multiple cloning site
   1046..2935    +  CDS            Slc6a4: SC6A4_RAT - Experimental evidence at protein level: Swiss-Prot protein existence level 1. Serotonin transporter whose primary function in the central nervous system involves the regulation of serotonergic signaling via transport of serotonin molecules from the synaptic cleft back into the pre-synaptic terminal for re-utilization. Plays a key role in mediating regulation of the availability of serotonin to other receptors of serotonergic systems. Terminates the action of serotonin and recycles it in a sodium-dependent manner. From Rattus norvegicus (Rat).
   2945..2962    +  CDS            6xHis: 6xHis affinity tag
   2972..2992    +  CDS            FLAG (fragment): FLAG® epitope tag, followed by an enterokinase cleavage site
   3020..3038    -  promoter       SP6 promoter: promoter for bacteriophage SP6 RNA polymerase
   3064..3288    +  polyA_signal   bGH poly(A) signal: bovine growth hormone polyadenylation signal
   3292..3313    +  promoter       SV40 promoter (fragment): SV40 enhancer and early promoter
   3334..3762    +  rep_origin     f1 ori (sequence partly withheld): f1 bacteriophage origin of replication; arrow indicates direction of (+) strand synthesis
   3776..4105    +  promoter       SV40 promoter: SV40 enhancer and early promoter
   4172..4963    +  CDS            neo: KKA2_KLEPN - Also known as kan, nptII. Experimental evidence at protein level: Swiss-Prot protein existence level 1. Resistance to kanamycin, neomycin, paromomycin, ribostamycin, butirosin and gentamicin B. From Klebsiella pneumoniae.
   4987..5145    +  CDS            ble (fragment): BLE_KLEPN - Experimental evidence at protein level: Swiss-Prot protein existence level 1. Binding protein with a strong affinity to the bleomycin family of antibiotics. Binds to CL990; an antimitotic-antibiotic compound. From Klebsiella pneumoniae.
   5140..5261    +  polyA_signal   SV40 poly(A) signal: SV40 polyadenylation signal
   5334..5350    -  protein_bind   lac operator: The lac repressor binds to the lac operator to inhibit transcription in E. coli. This inhibition can be relieved by adding lactose or isopropyl-β-D-thiogalactopyranoside (IPTG). lac repressor encoded by lacI
   5358..5388    -  promoter       lac promoter: promoter for the E. coli lac operon
   5403..5424    -  protein_bind   CAP binding site: CAP binding activates transcription in the presence of cAMP. E. coli catabolite activator protein
   5437..5529    -  CDS            lacI (fragment): lac repressor; lacI; The lac repressor binds to the lac operator to inhibit transcription in E. coli. This inhibition can be relieved by adding lactose or isopropyl-β-D-thiogalactopyranoside (IPTG).
   5712..6300    -  rep_origin     ori: high-copy-number ColE1/pMB1/pBR322/pUC origin of replication
   6471..7331    -  CDS            AmpR: β-lactamase; bla; confers resistance to ampicillin, carbenicillin, and related antibiotics
   7332..7436    -  promoter       AmpR promoter: bla
>Addgene plasmid #190743 | pcDNA3.1_rSERT_WT | addgene full sequence | sequence record 379872 | Addgene NGS Result
GACGGATCGGGAGATCTCCCGATCCCCTATGGTGCACTCTCAGTACAATCTGCTCTGATGCCGCATAGTT
AAGCCAGTATCTGCTCCCTGCTTGTGTGTTGGAGGTCGCTGAGTAGTGCGCGAGCAAAATTTAAGCTACA
ACAAGGCAAGGCTTGACCGACAATTGCATGAAGAATCTGCTTAGGGTTAGGCGTTTTGCGCTGCTTCGCG
ATGTACGGGCCAGATATACGCGTTGACATTGATTATTGACTAGTTATTAATAGTAATCAATTACGGGGTC
ATTAGTTCATAGCCCATATATGGAGTTCCGCGTTACATAACTTACGGTAAATGGCCCGCCTGGCTGACCG
CCCAACGACCCCCGCCCATTGACGTCAATAATGACGTATGTTCCCATAGTAACGCCAATAGGGACTTTCC
ATTGACGTCAATGGGTGGAGTATTTACGGTAAACTGCCCACTTGGCAGTACATCAAGTGTATCATATGCC
AAGTACGCCCCCTATTGACGTCAATGACGGTAAATGGCCCGCCTGGCATTATGCCCAGTACATGACCTTA
TGGGACTTTCCTACTTGGCAGTACATCTACGTATTAGTCATCGCTATTACCATGGTGATGCGGTTTTGGC
AGTACATCAATGGGCGTGGATAGCGGTTTGACTCACGGGGATTTCCAAGTCTCCACCCCATTGACGTCAA
TGGGAGTTTGTTTTGGCACCAAAATCAACGGGACTTTCCAAAATGTCGTAACAACTCCGCCCCATTGACG
CAAATGGGCGGTAGGCGTGTACGGTGGGAGGTCTATATAAGCAGAGCTCTCTGGCTAACTAGAGAACCCA
CTGCTTACTGGCTTATCGAAATTAATACGACTCACTATAGGGAGACCCAAGCTTGGTACCGAGCTCGGAT
CCACTAGTAACGGCCGCCAGTGTGCTGGAATTCTGCAGATATCCATCACACTGGCGGCCGCTCGAGGTCG
ACGGTATCGATAAGCTTGATATCGCCACCATGGAACAAAAACTCATTTCAGAAGAGGATCTGAACATGGA
GACCACACCCTTGAATTCACAGAAAGTGCTGTCAGAGTGTAAGGACAGAGAGGACTGTCAAGAAAATGGT
GTTCTACAGAAGGGTGTCCCCACCACAGCGGACAGGGCAGAGCCTAGCCAAATATCCAATGGGTACTCTG
CAGTCCCCAGCACAAGTGCAGGGGACGAAGCTTCACACTCGATCCCAGCTGCCACCACCACCCTGGTGGC
TGAGATTCGCCAAGGGGAGCGGGAGACCTGGGGCAAGAAGATGGATTTCCTCCTGTCCGTCATTGGCTAT
GCCGTGGACCTGGGCAACATCTGGCGGTTTCCTTACATATGCTACCAGAATGGCGGAGGGGCCTTCCTCC
TCCCTTATACCATCATGGCCATTTTCGGGGGGATCCCGCTCTTTTACATGGAGCTCGCACTGGGCCAGTA
CCACCGAAACGGGTGCATTTCCATATGGAGGAAGATCTGCCCGATTTTCAAAGGCATTGGTTACGCCATC
TGCATCATCGCCTTTTACATCGCCTCCTACTACAACACCATCATAGCCTGGGCGCTCTACTACCTCATCT
CCTCCCTCACGGACCGGCTGCCCTGGACCAGCTGCACGAACTCCTGGAACACTGGCAACTGCACCAACTA
CTTCGCCCAGGACAACATCACCTGGACGCTGCATTCCACGTCCCCCGCTGAGGAGTTCTACTTGCGCCAT
GTCCTGCAGATCCACCAGTCTAAGGGACTCCAGGACCTGGGCACCATCAGCTGGCAGCTGACTCTCTGCA
TCGTGCTCATCTTCACCGTAATCTACTTTAGCATCTGGAAAGGCGTCAAAACATCTGGCAAGGTGGTGTG
GGTGACAGCCACCTTCCCATACATTGTCCTCTCTGTCCTGCTGGTGAGGGGGGCCACCCTTCCTGGAGCC
TGGAGAGGGGTCGTCTTCTACTTGAAACCCAACTGGCAGAAACTCTTGGAGACAGGGGTGTGGGTAGATG
CCGCCGCTCAGATCTTCTTCTCTCTTGGCCCGGGCTTTGGGGTTCTCCTGGCTTTTGCTAGCTACAACAA
GTTCAACAACAACTGTTACCAAGATGCCCTGGTGACCAGTGTGGTGAACTGCATGACAAGCTTCGTCTCT
GGCTTCGTCATCTTCACGGTGCTTGGCTACATGGCGGAGATGAGGAATGAAGATGTGTCAGAGGTGGCCA
AAGACGCAGGCCCCAGCCTCCTCTTCATCACGTATGCAGAGGCAATTGCCAACATGCCAGCATCCACGTT
CTTTGCCATCATCTTCTTCCTCATGTTAATCACGCTGGGATTGGACAGCACGTTCGCAGGCCTGGAAGGT
GTGATCACAGCTGTGCTGGATGAGTTCCCTCACATCTGGGCCAAGCGCAGGGAATGGTTCGTGCTCATCG
TGGTCATCACGTGCGTCTTGGGATCCCTGCTCACACTGACGTCAGGAGGGGCATACGTGGTGACTCTGCT
GGAGGAGTATGCCACGGGGCCAGCAGTGCTCACCGTGGCCCTCATCGAGGCCGTCGCCGTGTCTTGGTTC
TATGGAATCACTCAGTTCTGCAGCGATGTGAAGGAGATGCTGGGCTTCAGCCCGGGATGGTTTTGGAGGA
TCTGCTGGGTGGCCATCAGCCCTCTGTTTCTCCTGTTCATCATTTGCAGTTTTCTGATGAGCCCACCCCA
GCTACGGCTTTTCCAATACAACTATCCCCACTGGAGTATCGTCTTGGGCTACTGCATAGGGATGTCGTCC
GTCATCTGCATCCCTACCTATATCATTTATCGGCTGATCAGCACTCCGGGGACACTTAAGGAGCGCATTA
TTAAAAGTATCACTCCTGAAACACCCACAGAAATCCCGTGTGGGGACATCCGCATGAATGCTGTGGCGGC
CGCACACCATCACCATCACCATGGTACCGACTACAAGGACGACGATGACAAGGAATTCTAATAATCTAGA
GGGCCCTATTCTATAGTGTCACCTAAATGCTAGAGCTCGCTGATCAGCCTCGACTGTGCCTTCTAGTTGC
CAGCCATCTGTTGTTTGCCCCTCCCCCGTGCCTTCCTTGACCCTGGAAGGTGCCACTCCCACTGTCCTTT
CCTAATAAAATGAGGAAATTGCATCGCATTGTCTGAGTAGGTGTCATTCTATTCTGGGGGGTGGGGTGGG
GCAGGACAGCAAGGGGGAGGATTGGGAAGACAATAGCAGGCATGCTGGGGATGCGGTGGGCTCTATGGCT
TCTGAGGCGGAAAGAACCAGCTGGGGCTCTAGGGGGTATCCCC
[124 nt withheld, positions 3334-3457]
C
[91 nt withheld, positions 3459-3549]
A
[49 nt withheld, positions 3551-3599]
CCTTTGACGTTGGAGTCCACGTTCTTT
[37 nt withheld, positions 3627-3663]
ACCCTATCTCGGTCTATTCTTTTGATTTATAAGGGATTTTGCCGATTTCGGCCTATTGGTTAAAAAATGA
GCTGATTTAACAAAAATTTAACGCGAATTAATTCTGTGGAATGTGTGTCAGTTAGGGTGTGGAAAGTCCC
CAGGCTCCCCAGCAGGCAGAAGTATGCAAAGCATGCATCTCAATTAGTCAGCAACCAGGTGTGGAAAGTC
CCCAGGCTCCCCAGCAGGCAGAAGTATGCAAAGCATGCATCTCAATTAGTCAGCAACCATAGTCCCGCCC
CTAACTCCGCCCATCCCGCCCCTAACTCCGCCCAGTTCCGCCCATTCTCCGCCCCATGGCTGACTAATTT
TTTTTATTTATGCAGAGGCCGAGGCCGCCTCTGCCTCTGAGCTATTCCAGAAGTAGTGAGGAGGCTTTTT
TGGAGGCCTAGGCTTTTGCAAAAAGCTCCCGGGAGCTTGTATATCCATTTTCGGATCTGATCAAGAGACA
GGATGAGGATCGTTTCGCATGATTGAACAAGATGGATTGCACGCAGGTTCTCCGGCCGCTTGGGTGGAGA
GGCTATTCGGCTATGACTGGGCACAACAGACAATCGGCTGCTCTGATGCCGCCGTGTTCCGGCTGTCAGC
GCAGGGGCGCCCGGTTCTTTTTGTCAAGACCGACCTGTCCGGTGCCCTGAATGAACTGCAGGACGAGGCA
GCGCGGCTATCGTGGCTGGCCACGACGGGCGTTCCTTGCGCAGCTGTGCTCGACGTTGTCACTGAAGCGG
GAAGGGACTGGCTGCTATTGGGCGAAGTGCCGGGGCAGGATCTCCTGTCATCTCACCTTGCTCCTGCCGA
GAAAGTATCCATCATGGCTGATGCAATGCGGCGGCTGCATACGCTTGATCCGGCTACCTGCCCATTCGAC
CACCAAGCGAAACATCGCATCGAGCGAGCACGTACTCGGATGGAAGCCGGTCTTGTCGATCAGGATGATC
TGGACGAAGAGCATCAGGGGCTCGCGCCAGCCGAACTGTTCGCCAGGCTCAAGGCGCGCATGCCCGACGG
CGAGGATCTCGTCGTGACCCATGGCGATGCCTGCTTGCCGAATATCATGGTGGAAAATGGCCGCTTTTCT
GGATTCATCGACTGTGGCCGGCTGGGTGTGGCGGACCGCTATCAGGACATAGCGTTGGCTACCCGTGATA
TTGCTGAAGAGCTTGGCGGCGAATGGGCTGACCGCTTCCTCGTGCTTTACGGTATCGCCGCTCCCGATTC
GCAGCGCATCGCCTTCTATCGCCTTCTTGACGAGTTCTTCTGAGCGGGACTCTGGGGTTCGAAATGACCG
ACCAAGCGACGCCCAACCTGCCATCACGAGATTTCGATTCCACCGCCGCCTTCTATGAAAGGTTGGGCTT
CGGAATCGTTTTCCGGGACGCCGGCTGGATGATCCTCCAGCGCGGGGATCTCATGCTGGAGTTCTTCGCC
CACCCCAACTTGTTTATTGCAGCTTATAATGGTTACAAATAAAGCAATAGCATCACAAATTTCACAAATA
AAGCATTTTTTTCACTGCATTCTAGTTGTGGTTTGTCCAAACTCATCAATGTATCTTATCATGTCTGTAT
ACCGTCGACCTCTAGCTAGAGCTTGGCGTAATCATGGTCATAGCTGTTTCCTGTGTGAAATTGTTATCCG
CTCACAATTCCACACAACATACGAGCCGGAAGCATAAAGTGTAAAGCCTGGGGTGCCTAATGAGTGAGCT
AACTCACATTAATTGCGTTGCGCTCACTGCCCGCTTTCCAGTCGGGAAACCTGTCGTGCCAGCTGCATTA
ATGAATCGGCCAACGCGCGGGGAGAGGCGGTTTGCGTATTGGGCGCTCTTCCGCTTCCTCGCTCACTGAC
TCGCTGCGCTCGGTCGTTCGGCTGCGGCGAGCGGTATCAGCTCACTCAAAGGCGGTAATACGGTTATCCA
CAGAATCAGGGGATAACGCAGGAAAGAACATGTGAGCAAAAGGCCAGCAAAAGGCCAGGAACCGTAAAAA
GGCCGCGTTGCTGGCGTTTTTCCATAGGCTCCGCCCCCCTGACGAGCATCACAAAAATCGACGCTCAAGT
CAGAGGTGGCGAAACCCGACAGGACTATAAAGATACCAGGCGTTTCCCCCTGGAAGCTCCCTCGTGCGCT
CTCCTGTTCCGACCCTGCCGCTTACCGGATACCTGTCCGCCTTTCTCCCTTCGGGAAGCGTGGCGCTTTC
TCATAGCTCACGCTGTAGGTATCTCAGTTCGGTGTAGGTCGTTCGCTCCAAGCTGGGCTGTGTGCACGAA
CCCCCCGTTCAGCCCGACCGCTGCGCCTTATCCGGTAACTATCGTCTTGAGTCCAACCCGGTAAGACACG
ACTTATCGCCACTGGCAGCAGCCACTGGTAACAGGATTAGCAGAGCGAGGTATGTAGGCGGTGCTACAGA
GTTCTTGAAGTGGTGGCCTAACTACGGCTACACTAGAAGAACAGTATTTGGTATCTGCGCTCTGCTGAAG
CCAGTTACCTTCGGAAAAAGAGTTGGTAGCTCTTGATCCGGCAAACAAACCACCGCTGGTAGCGGTGGTT
TTTTTGTTTGCAAGCAGCAGATTACGCGCAGAAAAAAAGGATCTCAAGAAGATCCTTTGATCTTTTCTAC
GGGGTCTGACGCTCAGTGGAACGAAAACTCACGTTAAGGGATTTTGGTCATGAGATTATCAAAAAGGATC
TTCACCTAGATCCTTTTAAATTAAAAATGAAGTTTTAAATCAATCTAAAGTATATATGAGTAAACTTGGT
CTGACAGTTACCAATGCTTAATCAGTGAGGCACCTATCTCAGCGATCTGTCTATTTCGTTCATCCATAGT
TGCCTGACTCCCCGTCGTGTAGATAACTACGATACGGGAGGGCTTACCATCTGGCCCCAGTGCTGCAATG
ATACCGCGAGACCCACGCTCACCGGCTCCAGATTTATCAGCAATAAACCAGCCAGCCGGAAGGGCCGAGC
GCAGAAGTGGTCCTGCAACTTTATCCGCCTCCATCCAGTCTATTAATTGTTGCCGGGAAGCTAGAGTAAG
TAGTTCGCCAGTTAATAGTTTGCGCAACGTTGTTGCCATTGCTACAGGCATCGTGGTGTCACGCTCGTCG
TTTGGTATGGCTTCATTCAGCTCCGGTTCCCAACGATCAAGGCGAGTTACATGATCCCCCATGTTGTGCA
AAAAAGCGGTTAGCTCCTTCGGTCCTCCGATCGTTGTCAGAAGTAAGTTGGCCGCAGTGTTATCACTCAT
GGTTATGGCAGCACTGCATAATTCTCTTACTGTCATGCCATCCGTAAGATGCTTTTCTGTGACTGGTGAG
TACTCAACCAAGTCATTCTGAGAATAGTGTATGCGGCGACCGAGTTGCTCTTGCCCGGCGTCAATACGGG
ATAATACCGCGCCACATAGCAGAACTTTAAAAGTGCTCATCATTGGAAAACGTTCTTCGGGGCGAAAACT
CTCAAGGATCTTACCGCTGTTGAGATCCAGTTCGATGTAACCCACTCGTGCACCCAACTGATCTTCAGCA
TCTTTTACTTTCACCAGCGTTTCTGGGTGAGCAAAAACAGGAAGGCAAAATGCCGCAAAAAAGGGAATAA
GGGCGACACGGAAATGTTGAATACTCATACTCTTCCTTTTTCAATATTATTGAAGCATTTATCAGGGTTA
TTGTCTCATGAGCGGATACATATTTGAATGTATTTAGAAAAATAAACAAATAGGGGTTCCGCGCACATTT
CCCCGAAAAGTGCCACCTGACGTC
